>Addgene plasmid #136376 | pYPQ141-ZmUbi-RZ-Aa3.8 | depositor full sequence | sequence record 263173 | pYPQ141-ZmUbi-RZ-Aa3.8 sequence 5057 bps
TTTCCCAGTCACGACGTTGTAAAACGACGGCCAGTCTTAAGCTCGGGCCCAAATAATGATTTTATTTTGA
CTGATAGTGACCTGTTCGTTGCAACAAATTGATGAGCAATGCTTTTTTATAATGCCAACTTTGTATACAA
AAGTTGCCCCATGGCGTTCCCTCTAGAGAGATAATGAGCATTGCATGTCTAAGTTATAAAAAATTACCAC
ATATTTTTTTTGTCACACTTGTTTGAAGTGCAGTTTATCTATCTTTATACATATATTTAAACTTTACTCT
ACGAATAATATAATCTATAGTACTACAATAATATCAGTGTTTTAGAGAATCATATAAATGAACAGTTAGA
CATGGTCTAAAGGACAATTGAGTATTTTGACAACAGGACTCTACAGTTTTATCTTTTTAGTGTGCATGTG
TTCTCCTTTTTTTTTGCAAATAGCTTCACCTATATAATACTTCATCCATTTTATTAGTACATCCATTTAG
GGTTTAGGGTTAATGGTTTTTATAGACTAATTTTTTTAGTACATCTATTTTATTCTATTTTAGCCTCTAA
ATTAAGAAAACTAAAACTCTATTTTAGTTTTTTTATTTAATAATTTAGATATAAAATAGAATAAAATAAA
GTGACTAAAAATTAAACAAATACCCTTTAAGAAATTAAAAAAACTAAGGAAACATTTTTCTTGTTTCGAG
TAGATAATGCCAGCCTGTTAAACGCCGTCGACGAGTCTAACGGACACCAACCAGCGAACCAGCAGCGTCG
CGTCGGGCCAAGCGAAGCAGACGGCACGGCATCTCTGTCGCTGCCTCTGGACCCCTCTCGAGAGTTCCGC
TCCACCGTTGGACTTGCTCCGCTGTCGGCATCCAGAAATTGCGTGGCGGAGCGGCAGACGTGAGCCGGCA
CGGCAGGCGGCCTCCTCCTCCTCTCACGGCACCGGCAGCTACGGGGGATTCCTTTCCCACCGCTCCTTCG
CTTTCCCTTCCTCGCCCGCCGTAATAAATAGACACCCCCTCCACACCCTCTTTCCCCAACCTCGTGTTGT
TCGGAGCGCACACACACACAACCAGATCTCCCCCAAATCCACCCGTCGGCACCTCCGCTTCAAGGTACGC
CGCTCGTCCTCCCCCCCCCCCCCCTCTCTACCTTCTCTAGATCGGCGTTCCGGTCCATGGTTAGGGCCCG
GTAGTTCTACTTCTGTTCATGTTTGTGTTAGATCCGTGTTTGTGTTAGATCCGTGCTGCTAGCGTTCGTA
CACGGATGCGACCTGTACGTCAGACACGTTCTGATTGCTAACTTGCCAGTGTTTCTCTTTGGGGAATCCT
GGGATGGCTCTAGCCGTTCCGCAGACGGGATCGATTTCATGATTTTTTTTGTTTCGTTGCATAGGGTTTG
GTTTGCCCTTTTCCTTTATTTCAATATATGCCGTGCACTTGTTTGTCGGGTCATCTTTTCATGCTTTTTT
TTGTCTTGGTTGTGATGATGTGGTCTGGTTGGGCGGTCGTTCTAGATCGGAGTAGAATTAATTCTGTTTC
AAACTACCTGGTGGATTTATTAATTTTGGATCTGTATGTGTGTGCCATACATATTCATAGTTACGAATTG
AAGATGATGGATGGAAATATCGATCTAGGATAGGTATACATGTTGATGCGGGTTTTACTGATGCATATAC
AGAGATGCTTTTTGTTCGCTTGGTTGTGATGATGTGGTGTGGTTGGGCGGTCGTTCATTCGTTCTAGATC
GGAGTAGAATACTGTTTCAAACTACCTGGTGTATTTATTAATTTTGGAACTGTATGTGTGTGTCATACAT
CTTCATAGTTACGAGTTTAAGATGGATGGAAATATCGATCTAGGATAGGTATACATGTTGATGTGGGTTT
TACTGATGCATATACATGATGGCATATGCAGCATCTATTCATATGCTCTAACCTTGAGTACCTATCTATT
ATAATAAACAAGTATGTTTTATAATTATTTTGATCTTGATATACTTGGATGATGGCATATGCAGCAGCTA
TATGTGGATTTTTTTAGCCCTGCCTTCATACGCTATTTATTTGCTTGGTACTGTTTCTTTTGTCGATGCT
CACCCTGTTGTTTGGTGTTACTTCTGCAGGGATCCTTAGACCTGATGAGTCCGTGAGGACGAAACGAGTA
AGCTCGTCGTCTAAAGGACAGAATTTTTCAACGGGTGTGCCAATGGCCACTTTCCAGGTGGCAAAGCCCG
TTGAACTTCAAGCGAAGTGGCACGAGACGGAGCTCAGTCTGACCGCGGCGTCTCTGGCCGGCATGGTCCC
AGCCTCCTCGCTGGCGCCGGCTGGGCAACATGCTTCGGCATGGCGAATGGGACGGTACCCGGCCGGAATT
CGACCCAGCTTTCTTGTACAAAGTTGGCATTATAAAAAATAATTGCTCATCAATTTGTTGCAACGAACAG
GTCACTATCAGTCAAAATAAAATCATTATTTGCCATCCAGCTGATATCCCCTATAGTGAGTCGTATTACA
TGGTCATAGCATCCCCTATAGTGAGTCGTATTACATGGTCATAGCTGTTTCCTGGCAGCTCTGGCCCGTG
TCTCAAAATCTCTGATGTTACATTGCACAAGATAAAAATATATCATCATGCCTCCTCTGGACCAGCCAGG
ACAGAAATGCCTCGACTTCGCTGCTGCCCAAGGTTGCCGGGTGACGCACACCGTGGAAACGGATGAAGGC
ACGAACCCAGTGGACATAAGCCTGTTCGGTTCGTAAGCTGTAATGCAAGTAGCGTATGCGCTCACGCAAC
TGGTCCAGAACCTTGACCGAACGCAGCGGTGGTAACGGCGCAGTGGCGGTTTTCATGGCTTGTTATGACT
GTTTTTTTGGGGTACAGTCTATGCCTCGGGCATCCAAGCAGCAAGCGCGTTACGCCGTGGGTCGATGTTT
GATGTTATGGAGCAGCAACGATGTTACGCAGCAGGGCAGTCGCCCTAAAACAAAGTTAAACATCATGAGG
GAAGCGGTGATCGCCGAAGTATCGACTCAACTATCAGAGGTAGTTGGCGTCATCGAGCGCCATCTCGAAC
CGACGTTGCTGGCCGTACATTTGTACGGCTCCGCAGTGGATGGCGGCCTGAAGCCACACAGTGATATTGA
TTTGCTGGTTACGGTGACCGTAAGGCTTGATGAAACAACGCGGCGAGCTTTGATCAACGACCTTTTGGAA
ACTTCGGCTTCCCCTGGAGAGAGCGAGATTCTCCGCGCTGTAGAAGTCACCATTGTTGTGCACGACGACA
TCATTCCGTGGCGTTATCCAGCTAAGCGCGAACTGCAATTTGGAGAATGGCAGCGCAATGACATTCTTGC
AGGTATCTTCGAGCCAGCCACGATCGACATTGATCTGGCTATCTTGCTGACAAAAGCAAGAGAACATAGC
GTTGCCTTGGTAGGTCCAGCGGCGGAGGAACTCTTTGATCCGGTTCCTGAACAGGATCTATTTGAGGCGC
TAAATGAAACCTTAACGCTATGGAACTCGCCGCCCGACTGGGCTGGCGATGAGCGAAATGTAGTGCTTAC
GTTGTCCCGCATTTGGTACAGCGCAGTAACCGGCAAAATCGCGCCGAAGGATGTCGCTGCCGACTGGGCA
ATGGAGCGCCTGCCGGCCCAGTATCAGCCCGTCATACTTGAAGCTAGACAGGCTTATCTTGGACAAGAAG
AAGATCGCTTGGCCTCGCGCGCAGATCAGTTGGAAGAATTTGTCCACTACGTGAAAGGCGAGATCACCAA
GGTAGTCGGCAAATAACCCTCGAGCCACCCATGACCAAAATCCCTTAACGTGAGTTACGCGTCGTTCCAC
TGAGCGTCAGACCCCGTAGAAAAGATCAAAGGATCTTCTTGAGATCCTTTTTTTCTGCGCGTAATCTGCT
GCTTGCAAACAAAAAAACCACCGCTACCAGCGGTGGTTTGTTTGCCGGATCAAGAGCTACCAACTCTTTT
TCCGAAGGTAACTGGCTTCAGCAGAGCGCAGATACCAAATACTGTCCTTCTAGTGTAGCCGTAGTTAGGC
CACCACTTCAAGAACTCTGTAGCACCGCCTACATACCTCGCTCTGCTAATCCTGTTACCAGTGGCTGCTG
CCAGTGGCGATAAGTCGTGTCTTACCGGGTTGGACTCAAGACGATAGTTACCGGATAAGGCGCAGCGGTC
GGGCTGAACGGGGGGTTCGTGCACACAGCCCAGCTTGGAGCGAACGACCTACACCGAACTGAGATACCTA
CAGCGTGAGCATTGAGAAAGCGCCACGCTTCCCGAAGGGAGAAAGGCGGACAGGTATCCGGTAAGCGGCA
GGGTCGGAACAGGAGAGCGCACGAGGGAGCTTCCAGGGGGAAACGCCTGGTATCTTTATAGTCCTGTCGG
GTTTCGCCACCTCTGACTTGAGCGTCGATTTTTGTGATGCTCGTCAGGGGGGCGGAGCCTATGGAAAAAC
GCCAGCAACGCGGCCTTTTTACGGTTCCTGGCCTTTTGCTGGCCTTTTGCTCACATGTTCTTTCCTGCGT
TATCCCCTGATTCTGTGGATAACCGTATTACCGCCTTTGAGTGAGCTGATACCGCTCGCCGCAGCCGAAC
GACCGAGCGCAGCGAGTCAGTGAGCGAGGAAGCGGAAGAGCGCCCAATACGCAAACCGCCTCTCCCCGCG
CGTTGGCCGATTCATTAATGCAGCTGGCACGACAGGTTTCCCGACTGGAAAGCGGGCAGTGAGCGCAACG
CAATTAATACGCGTACCGCTCGCCAGGAAGAGTTTGTAGAAACGCAAAAAGGCCATCCGTCAGGATGGCC
TTCTGCTTAGTTTGATGCCTGGCAGTTTATGGCGGGCGTCCTGCCCGCCACCCTCCGGGCCGTTGCTTCA
CAACGTTCAAATCCGCTCCCGGCGGATTTGTCCTACTCAGGAGAGCGTTCACCGACAAACAACAGATAAA
ACGAAAGGCCCAGTCTTCCGACTGAGCCTTTCGTTTTATTTGATGCCTGGCAGTTCCCTACTCTCGCGTT
AACGCTTGCATGGATGT
Features (pLannotate 1.2.2; 14 found; start..end, strand, type, name):
     51..146     +  protein_bind   attL5: mutant version of attL; recombination site for the Gateway® LR reaction LR Clonase™
    167..2129    +  promoter       Ubi promoter: maize polyubiquitin gene promoter
   2142..2165    +  misc_RNA       sTRSV HHRz (fragment): hammerhead ribozyme from the tobacco ringspot virus satellite RNA (Khvorova et al., 2003)
   2383..2482    -  protein_bind   attL2: mutant version of attL; recombination site for the Gateway® LR reaction LR Clonase™
   2500..2518    -  promoter       T7 promoter: promoter for bacteriophage T7 RNA polymerase
   2535..2553    -  promoter       T7 promoter: promoter for bacteriophage T7 RNA polymerase
   2743..2766    +  promoter       Pc promoter (fragment): intI1 (promoter lies within the coding sequence); class 1 integron promoter
   2942..2998    +  CDS            GmR (fragment): gentamycin acetyltransferase; aacC1; confers resistance to gentamycin
   3005..3796    +  CDS            SmR: aminoglycoside adenylyltransferase (Murphy, 1985); aadA; confers resistance to spectinomycin and streptomycin
   3889..4477    +  rep_origin     ori: high-copy-number ColE1/pMB1/pBR322/pUC origin of replication
   4660..4752    +  CDS            lacI (fragment): lac repressor; lacI; The lac repressor binds to the lac operator to inhibit transcription in E. coli. This inhibition can be relieved by adding lactose or isopropyl-β-D-thiogalactopyranoside (IPTG).
   4807..4834    -  terminator     rrnB T2 terminator: transcription terminator T2 from the E. coli rrnB gene
   4966..5009    +  terminator     rrnB T1 terminator: Escherichia coli rrnB; transcription terminator T1 from the E. coli rrnB gene
   5056..35      -  CDS            lacZα (fragment) (across the origin): LacZα fragment of β-galactosidase; lacZ fragment
