>Addgene plasmid #136376 | pYPQ141-ZmUbi-RZ-Aa3.8 | addgene full sequence | sequence record 271507 | Addgene NGS Result
TTTCCCAGTCACGACGTTGTAAAACGACGGCCAGTCTTAAGCTCGGGCCCAATAATGATTTTATTTTGAC
TGATAGTGACCTGTTCGTTGCAACAAATTGATGAGCAATGCTTTTTTATAATGCCAACTTTGTATACAAA
AGTTGCCCCATGGCGTTCCCTCTAGAGAGATAATGAGCATTGCATGTCTAAGTTATAAAAAATTACCACA
TATTTTTTTTGTCACACTTGTTTGAAGTGCAGTTTATCTATCTTTATACATATATTTAAACTTTACTCTA
CGAATAATATAATCTATAGTACTACAATAATATCAGTGTTTTAGAGAATCATATAAATGAACAGTTAGAC
ATGGTCTAAAGGACAATTGAGTATTTTGACAACAGGACTCTACAGTTTTATCTTTTTAGTGTGCATGTGT
TCTCCTTTTTTTTTGCAAATAGCTTCACCTATATAATACTTCATCCATTTTATTAGTACATCCATTTAGG
GTTTAGGGTTAATGGTTTTTATAGACTAATTTTTTTAGTACATCTATTTTATTCTATTTTAGCCTCTAAA
TTAAGAAAACTAAAACTCTATTTTAGTTTTTTTATTTAATAATTTAGATATAAAATAGAATAAAATAAAG
TGACTAAAAATTAAACAAATACCCTTTAAGAAATTAAAAAAACTAAGGAAACATTTTTCTTGTTTCGAGT
AGATAATGCCAGCCTGTTAAACGCCGTCGACGAGTCTAACGGACACCAACCAGCGAACCAGCAGCGTCGC
GTCGGGCCAAGCGAAGCAGACGGCACGGCATCTCTGTCGCTGCCTCTGGACCCCTCTCGAGAGTTCCGCT
CCACCGTTGGACTTGCTCCGCTGTCGGCATCCAGAAATTGCGTGGCGGAGCGGCAGACGTGAGCCGGCAC
GGCAGGCGGCCTCCTCCTCCTCTCACGGCACCGGCAGCTACGGGGGATTCCTTTCCCACCGCTCCTTCGC
TTTCCCTTCCTCGCCCGCCGTAATAAATAGACACCCCCTCCACACCCTCTTTCCCCAACCTCGTGTTGTT
CGGAGCGCACACACACACAACCAGATCTCCCCCAAATCCACCCGTCGGCACCTCCGCTTCAAGGTACGCC
GCTCGTCCTCCCCCCCCCCCCCCTCTCTACCTTCTCTAGATCGGCGTTCCGGTCCATGGTTAGGGCCCGG
TAGTTCTACTTCTGTTCATGTTTGTGTTAGATCCGTGTTTGTGTTAGATCCGTGCTGCTAGCGTTCGTAC
ACGGATGCGACCTGTACGTCAGACACGTTCTGATTGCTAACTTGCCAGTGTTTCTCTTTGGGGAATCCTG
GGATGGCTCTAGCCGTTCCGCAGACGGGATCGATTTCATGATTTTTTTTGTTTCGTTGCATAGGGTTTGG
TTTGCCCTTTTCCTTTATTTCAATATATGCCGTGCACTTGTTTGTCGGGTCATCTTTTCATGCTTTTTTT
TGTCTTGGTTGTGATGATGTGGTCTGGTTGGGCGGTCGTTCTAGATCGGAGTAGAATTAATTCTGTTTCA
AACTACCTGGTGGATTTATTAATTTTGGATCTGTATGTGTGTGCCATACATATTCATAGTTACGAATTGA
AGATGATGGATGGAAATATCGATCTAGGATAGGTATACATGTTGATGCGGGTTTTACTGATGCATATACA
GAGATGCTTTTTGTTCGCTTGGTTGTGATGATGTGGTGTGGTTGGGCGGTCGTTCATTCGTTCTAGATCG
GAGTAGAATACTGTTTCAAACTACCTGGTGTATTTATTAATTTTGGAACTGTATGTGTGTGTCATACATC
TTCATAGTTACGAGTTTAAGATGGATGGAAATATCGATCTAGGATAGGTATACATGTTGATGTGGGTTTT
ACTGATGCATATACATGATGGCATATGCAGCATCTATTCATATGCTCTAACCTTGAGTACCTATCTATTA
TAATAAACAAGTATGTTTTATAATTATTTTGATCTTGATATACTTGGATGATGGCATATGCAGCAGCTAT
ATGTGGATTTTTTTAGCCCTGCCTTCATACGCTATTTATTTGCTTGGTACTGTTTCTTTTGTCGATGCTC
ACCCTGTTGTTTGGTGTTACTTCTGCAGGGATCCTTAGACCTGATGAGTCCGTGAGGACGAAACGAGTAA
GCTCGTCGTCTAAAGGACAGAATTTTTCAACGGGTGTGCCAATGGCCACTTTCCAGGTGGCAAAGCCCGT
TGAACTTCAAGCGAAGTGGCACGAGACGGAGCTCAGTCTGACCGCGGCGTCTCTGGCCGGCATGGTCCCA
GCCTCCTCGCTGGCGCCGGCTGGGCAACATGCTTCGGCATGGCGAATGGGACGGTACCCGGCCGGAATTC
GACCCAGCTTTCTTGTACAAAGTTGGCATTATAAAAAATAATTGCTCATCAATTTGTTGCAACGAACAGG
TCACTATCAGTCAAAATAAAATCATTATTTGCCATCCAGCTGATATCCCCTATAGTGAGTCGTATTACAT
GGTCATAGCATCCCCTATAGTGAGTCGTATTACATGGTCATAGCTGTTTCCTGGCAGCTCTGGCCCGTGT
CTCAAAATCTCTGATGTTACATTGCACAAGATAAAAATATATCATCATGCCTCCTCTGGACCAGCCAGGA
CAGAAATGCCTCGACTTCGCTGCTACCCAAGGTTGCCGGGTGACGCACACCGTGGAAACGGATGAAGGCA
CGAACCCAGTGGACATAAGCCTGTTCGGTTCGTAAGCTGTAATGCAAGTAGCGTATGCGCTCACGCAACT
GGTCCAGAACCTTGACCGAACGCAGCGGTGGTAACGGCGCAGTGGCGGTTTTCATGGCTTGTTATGACTG
TTTTTTTGGGGTACAGTCTATGCCTCGGGCATCCAAGCAGCAAGCGCGTTACGCCGTGGGTCGATGTTTG
ATGTTATGGAGCAGCAACGATGTTACGCAGCAGGGCAGTCGCCCTAAAACAAAGTTAAACATTATGAGGG
AAGCGGTGATCGCCGAAGTATCGACTCAACTATCAGAGGTAGTTGGCGTCATCGAGCGCCATCTCGAACC
GACGTTGCTGGCCGTACATTTGTACGGCTCCGCAGTGGATGGCGGCCTGAAGCCACACAGTGATATTGAT
TTGCTGGTTACGGTGACCGTAAGGCTTGATGAAACAACGCGGCGAGCTTTGATCAACGACCTTTTGGAAA
CTTCGGCTTCCCCTGGAGAGAGCGAGATTCTCCGCGCTGTAGAAGTCACCATTGTTGTGCACGACGACAT
CATTCCGTGGCGTTATCCAGCTAAGCGCGAACTGCAATTTGGAGAATGGCAGCGCAATGACATTCTTGCA
GGTATCTTCGAGCCAGCCACGATCGACATTGATCTGGCTATCTTGCTGACAAAAGCAAGAGAACATAGCG
TTGCCTTGGTAGGTCCAGCGGCGGAGGAACTCTTTGATCCGGTTCCTGAACAGGATCTATTTGAGGCGCT
AAATGAAACCTTAACGCTATGGAACTCGCCGCCCGACTGGGCTGGCGATGAGCGAAATGTAGTGCTTACG
TTGTCCCGCATTTGGTACAGCGCAGTAACCGGCAAAATCGCGCCGAAGGATGTCGCTGCCGACTGGGCAA
TGGAGCGCCTGCCGGCCCAGTATCAGCCCGTCATACTTGAAGCTAGACAGGCTTATCTTGGACAAGAAGA
AGATCGCTTGGCCTCGCGCGCAGATCAGTTGGAAGAATTTGTCCACTACGTGAAAGGCGAGATCACCAAG
GTAGTCGGCAAATAACCCTCGAGCCACCCATGACCAAAATCCCTTAACGTGAGTTACGCGTCGTTCCACT
GAGCGTCAGACCCCGTAGAAAAGATCAAAGGATCTTCTTGAGATCCTTTTTTTCTGCGCGTAATCTGCTG
CTTGCAAACAAAAAAACCACCGCTACCAGCGGTGGTTTGTTTGCCGGATCAAGAGCTACCAACTCTTTTT
CCGAAGGTAACTGGCTTCAGCAGAGCGCAGATACCAAATACTGTTCTTCTAGTGTAGCCGTAGTTAGGCC
ACCACTTCAAGAACTCTGTAGCACCGCCTACATACCTCGCTCTGCTAATCCTGTTACCAGTGGCTGCTGC
CAGTGGCGATAAGTCGTGTCTTACCGGGTTGGACTCAAGACGATAGTTACCGGATAAGGCGCAGCGGTCG
GGCTGAACGGGGGGTTCGTGCACACAGCCCAGCTTGGAGCGAACGACCTACACCGAACTGAGATACCTAC
AGCGTGAGCTATGAGAAAGCGCCACGCTTCCCGAAGGGAGAAAGGCGGACAGGTATCCGGTAAGCGGCAG
GGTCGGAACAGGAGAGCGCACGAGGGAGCTTCCAGGGGGAAACGCCTGGTATCTTTATAGTCCTGTCGGG
TTTCGCCACCTCTGACTTGAGCGTCGATTTTTGTGATGCTCGTCAGGGGGGCGGAGCCTATGGAAAAACG
CCAGCAACGCGGCCTTTTTACGGTTCCTGGCCTTTTGCTGGCCTTTTGCTCACATGTTCTTTCCTGCGTT
ATCCCCTGATTCTGTGGATAACCGTATTACCGCCTTTGAGTGAGCTGATACCGCTCGCCGCAGCCGAACG
ACCGAGCGCAGCGAGTCAGTGAGCGAGGAAGCGGAAGAGCGCCCAATACGCAAACCGCCTCTCCCCGCGC
GTTGGCCGATTCATTAATGCAGCTGGCACGACAGGTTTCCCGACTGGAAAGCGGGCAGTGAGCGCAACGC
AATTAATACGCGTACCGCGAGCCAGGAAGAGTTTGTAGAAACGCAAAAAGGCCATCCGTCAGGATGGCCT
TCTGCTTAGTTTGATGCCTGGCAGTTTATGGCGGGCGTCCTGCCCGCCACCCTCCGGGCCGTTGCTTCAC
AACGTTCAAATCCGCTCCCGGCGGATTTGTCCTACTCAGGAGAGCGTTCACCGACAAACAACAGATAAAA
CGAAAGGCCCAGTCTTCCGACTGAGCCTTTCGTTTTATTTGATGCCTGGCAGTTCCCTACTCTCGCGTTA
ACGCTTGCATGGATGT
Features (pLannotate 1.2.2; 15 found; start..end, strand, type, name):
     51..134     +  protein_bind   attL1 (fragment): mutant version of attL; recombination site for the Gateway® LR reaction LR Clonase™
    125..145     +  protein_bind   attB5: mutant version of attB; core recombination site for the Gateway® BP reaction BP Clonase™
    166..2128    +  promoter       Ubi promoter: maize polyubiquitin gene promoter
   2141..2164    +  misc_RNA       sTRSV HHRz (fragment): hammerhead ribozyme from the tobacco ringspot virus satellite RNA (Khvorova et al., 2003)
   2382..2481    -  protein_bind   attL2: mutant version of attL; recombination site for the Gateway® LR reaction LR Clonase™
   2499..2517    -  promoter       T7 promoter: promoter for bacteriophage T7 RNA polymerase
   2534..2552    -  promoter       T7 promoter: promoter for bacteriophage T7 RNA polymerase
   2742..2765    +  promoter       Pc promoter (fragment): intI1 (promoter lies within the coding sequence); class 1 integron promoter
   2941..2997    +  CDS            GmR (fragment): gentamycin acetyltransferase; aacC1; confers resistance to gentamycin
   3004..3795    +  CDS            SmR: aminoglycoside adenylyltransferase (Murphy, 1985); aadA; confers resistance to spectinomycin and streptomycin
   3888..4476    +  rep_origin     ori: high-copy-number ColE1/pMB1/pBR322/pUC origin of replication
   4659..4751    +  CDS            lacI (fragment): lac repressor; lacI; The lac repressor binds to the lac operator to inhibit transcription in E. coli. This inhibition can be relieved by adding lactose or isopropyl-β-D-thiogalactopyranoside (IPTG).
   4806..4833    -  terminator     rrnB T2 terminator: transcription terminator T2 from the E. coli rrnB gene
   4965..5008    +  terminator     rrnB T1 terminator: Escherichia coli rrnB; transcription terminator T1 from the E. coli rrnB gene
   5055..35      -  CDS            lacZα (fragment) (across the origin): LacZα fragment of β-galactosidase; lacZ fragment
