[The description below was written by a language model from this plasmid's Addgene catalogue record and pLannotate feature annotations shown in this document.]
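Description:
pYPQ141-ZmUbi-RZ-Aa3.8 is a roughly 5.1 kb Gateway entry clone, supplied as an empty backbone, for expressing single guide RNAs for AaCas12b in plants. It derives from pYPQ141-ZmUbi-RZ-Lb and is maintained in E. coli through a high-copy ColE1/pUC-type origin, with selection on spectinomycin conferred by an aadA (SmR) aminoglycoside adenylyltransferase gene. Short annotated fragments of GmR, lacI, lacZα and a class 1 integron Pc promoter, along with rrnB T1/T2 terminators and two T7 promoter sequences, appear to be backbone remnants rather than functional parts of the payload.

The expression cassette lies between two Gateway recombination sites: attL2 on one side and, on the other, a site annotated as attL5 in the depositor sequence. In the sequencing-derived record the same site is called as an attL1 fragment overlapping an attB5 core, which is consistent with attL5. Otherwise the two sequence records differ by only one nucleotide in length and carry matching features. These sites allow LR recombination into a destination vector, which for an attL5/attL2 pair typically happens in a multisite assembly alongside a separate entry clone. Within the cassette, the maize polyubiquitin (ZmUbi) promoter, a Pol II promoter, drives the guide transcript. Because Pol II transcripts carry extra 5′ and 3′ sequence, the guide is processed by self-cleaving ribozymes. A hammerhead ribozyme fragment is annotated just downstream of the promoter, but the remaining interval before attL2 is unannotated. According to the catalogue entry, that interval should hold the engineered AaCas12b sgRNA scaffold version 3.8, originally developed for mammalian Cas12b editing. The spacer cloning site, any second ribozyme and any terminator are not detailed in the record. The construct is intended for plant genome engineering with Cas12b.
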