Addgene plasmid #136376: pYPQ141-ZmUbi-RZ-Aa3.8
Purpose: (Empty Backbone) Gateway entry clone for AaCas12b sgRNA expression under ZmUbi promoter with ribozyme processing; sgRNA scaffold 3.8 is used
Depositing lab: Yiping Qi. Depositing organization: University of Maryland, College Park. Publication: CRISPR-Cas12b enables efficient plant genome engineering. Ming M, Ren Q, Pan C, He Y, Zhang Y, Liu S, Zhong Z, Wang J, Malzahn AA, Wu J, Zheng X, Zhang Y, Qi Y. Nat Plants. 2020 Mar;6(3):202-208. doi: 10.1038/s41477-020-0614-6. Epub 2020 Mar 9. PubMed 32170285.
Backbone
  Vector backbone: pYPQ141-ZmUbi-RZ-Lb
  Vector type: Plant Expression, CRISPR
Growth in bacteria
  Bacterial resistance: Spectinomycin, 50 μg/mL
  Growth temperature: 37°C
  Growth strain: DH5alpha
  Copy number: High Copy
Terms and licenses: Academic/Nonprofit Terms; Industry Terms: Not Available to Industry
Depositor comments: sgRNA scaffold is from: Teng, F., Cui, T., Feng, G. et al. Repurposing CRISPR-Cas12b for mammalian genome engineering. Cell Discov 4, 63 (2018) doi:10.1038/s41421-018-0069-7
How to cite: pYPQ141-ZmUbi-RZ-Aa3.8 was a gift from Yiping Qi (Addgene plasmid # 136376 ; http://n2t.net/addgene:136376 ; RRID:Addgene_136376)
